Addgene plasmid #219214: SFFV-TAL1-Brd 272
Purpose: Transcription factor TAL1 with a specific barcode assigned.
Depositing lab: Filipe Pereira. Depositing organization: Center for Neuroscience and Cell Biology, University of Coimbra. Publication: A combinatorial transcription factor screening platform for immune cell reprogramming. Kurochkin I, Altman AR, Caiado I, Pertiga-Cabral D, Halitzki E, Minaeva M, Zimmermannova O, Henriques-Oliveira L, Klein D, Nair M, Oliveira D, Cajal LR, Knittel R, Feick C, Ringner M, Martin M, Cirovic B, Pires CF, Rosa FF, Sitnicka E, Theis FJ, Pereira CF. Cell Syst. 2026 Jan 21;17(1):101457. doi: 10.1016/j.cels.2025.101457. Epub 2026 Jan 14. PubMed 41539305.
Backbone
  Vector backbone: SFFV-MCS
  Backbone size w/o insert (bp): 6638
  Vector type: Lentiviral
Growth in bacteria
  Bacterial resistance: Ampicillin, 100 μg/mL
  Growth temperature: 37°C
  Growth strain: NEB Stable
  Copy number: High Copy
Gene/Insert
  Gene/Insert name: TAL1
  Species: H. sapiens (human)
  Insert size (bp): 996
  Entrez Gene: TAL1 (a.k.a. SCL, TCL5, bHLHa17, tal-1)
  Promoter: The spleen focus-forming virus (SFFV) promoter
  Cloning method: Restriction Enzyme; 5′ cloning site Bsp119I (not destroyed); 3′ cloning site BstHI (not destroyed)
Terms and licenses: Academic/Nonprofit Terms; Industry Terms: Not Available to Industry
Depositor comments: Barcode sequence cloned into XbaI restriction site. Design of plasmid is as follows: SFFV-[TF sequence]-WPRE-[Barcode sequence].
How to cite: SFFV-TAL1-Brd 272 was a gift from Filipe Pereira (Addgene plasmid # 219214 ; http://n2t.net/addgene:219214 ; RRID:Addgene_219214)
