[The description below was written by a language model from this plasmid's Addgene catalogue record and pLannotate feature annotations shown in this document.]
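Description:
SFFV-TAL1-Brd 272 is a lentiviral transfer plasmid built on the SFFV-MCS backbone that expresses the human transcription factor TAL1 (also known as SCL) together with a construct-specific DNA barcode. It is propagated in E. coli through a high-copy ColE1/pUC-type origin and selected with ampicillin via the β-lactamase gene. The bacterial portion also retains pBluescript-derived remnants (f1 ori, lacZα and lacI fragments, lac promoter/operator, T7 and T3 promoters). No mammalian selection marker or fluorescent reporter is annotated.

The viral cassette has a third-generation, self-inactivating layout. An RSV promoter drives a truncated HIV-1 5′ LTR, followed by the Ψ packaging signal with a partial gag sequence, the Rev response element for Rev-dependent nuclear export of the genomic RNA, and the cPPT/CTS. Short Rev, nef and woodchuck hepatitis S-protein matches are probably residual viral sequence flanking these elements rather than functional genes. Internally, the spleen focus-forming virus LTR promoter drives the TAL1 coding sequence, which sits between multiple cloning site fragments. A WPRE downstream enhances transcript stability and expression. According to the depositor, the barcode was cloned into an XbaI site after the WPRE, giving the order SFFV–TF–WPRE–barcode. The barcode is not annotated in the feature table, though that placement would put it ahead of the ΔU3 3′ LTR and within the packaged, transcribed region. An SV40 polyadenylation signal and SV40 origin lie beyond the 3′ LTR.

The plasmid comes from a barcoded transcription factor collection made for combinatorial screening in immune cell reprogramming, where the barcode presumably identifies which factors a transduced cell received.
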