Features (pLannotate 1.2.2; 29 found; start..end, strand, type, name):
     94..112     -  promoter       T7 promoter: promoter for bacteriophage T7 RNA polymerase
    120..275     +  CDS            lacZα (fragment): LacZα fragment of β-galactosidase; lacZ fragment
    280..708     +  rep_origin     f1 ori (sequence partly withheld): f1 bacteriophage origin of replication; arrow indicates direction of (+) strand synthesis
    761..865     +  promoter       AmpR promoter: bla
    866..1726    +  CDS            AmpR: β-lactamase; bla; confers resistance to ampicillin, carbenicillin, and related antibiotics
   1897..2485    +  rep_origin     ori: high-copy-number ColE1/pMB1/pBR322/pUC origin of replication
   2668..2760    +  CDS            lacI (fragment): lac repressor; lacI; The lac repressor binds to the lac operator to inhibit transcription in E. coli. This inhibition can be relieved by adding lactose or isopropyl-β-D-thiogalactopyranoside (IPTG).
   2773..2794    +  protein_bind   CAP binding site: CAP binding activates transcription in the presence of cAMP. E. coli catabolite activator protein
   2809..2839    +  promoter       lac promoter: promoter for the E. coli lac operon
   2847..2863    +  protein_bind   lac operator: The lac repressor binds to the lac operator to inhibit transcription in E. coli. This inhibition can be relieved by adding lactose or isopropyl-β-D-thiogalactopyranoside (IPTG). lac repressor encoded by lacI
   2908..2926    +  promoter       T3 promoter: promoter for bacteriophage T3 RNA polymerase
   2954..3180    +  promoter       RSV promoter: Rous sarcoma virus enhancer/promoter
   3181..3361    +  LTR            5' LTR (truncated): truncated 5' long terminal repeat (LTR) from HIV-1
   3408..3533    +  misc_feature   HIV-1 Ψ: packaging signal of human immunodeficiency virus type 1
   3517..3880    +  CDS            HIV-1 gag (fragment): gag protein from human immunodeficiency virus 1; gag
   4026..4259    +  misc_feature   RRE: The Rev response element (RRE) of HIV-1 allows for Rev-dependent mRNA export from the nucleus to the cytoplasm.
   4636..4736    +  CDS            Rev (fragment): human immunodeficiency virus 1 (HIV-1) Rev protein; rev; enhances nuclear export of unspliced and incompletely spliced viral mRNAs
   4755..4872    +  misc_feature   cPPT/CTS: central polypurine tract and central termination sequence of HIV-1
   4906..5307    +  promoter       SFFV promoter: spleen focus-forming virus long terminal repeat (LTR) promoter
   5317..5340    +  misc_feature   MCS (fragment): pBluescript multiple cloning site
   5365..6357    +  CDS            TAL1: TAL1_HUMAN - Also known as BHLHA17, SCL, TCL5. Experimental evidence at protein level: Swiss-Prot protein existence level 1. Implicated in the genesis of hemopoietic malignancies. It may play an important role in hemopoietic differentiation. Serves as a positive regulator of erythroid differentiation (By similarity). From Homo sapiens (Human).
   6368..6393    +  misc_feature   MCS (fragment): pBluescript multiple cloning site
   6393..6452    +  CDS            S (fragment): HBSAG_WHV6 - Experimental evidence at transcript level: Swiss-Prot protein existence level 2. The middle envelope protein plays an important role in the budding of the virion. It is involved in the induction of budding in a nucleocapsid independent way. In this process the majority of envelope proteins bud to form subviral lipoprotein particles of 22 nm of diameter that do not contain a nucleocapsid (By similarity). From Woodchuck hepatitis B virus (isolate w64/pWS23) (WHV).
   6584..6987    +  misc_feature   WPRE: woodchuck hepatitis virus posttranscriptional regulatory element
   7045..7104    +  CDS            nef (fragment): NEF_HV1Z2 - Experimental evidence at protein level: Swiss-Prot protein existence level 1. Extracellular Nef protein targets CD4(+) T-lymphocytes for apoptosis by interacting with CXCR4 surface receptors. From Human immunodeficiency virus type 1 group M subtype D (isolate Z2/CDC-Z34) (HIV-1).
   7106..7339    +  LTR            3' LTR (ΔU3): self-inactivating 3' long terminal repeat (LTR) from HIV-1
   7411..7532    +  polyA_signal   SV40 poly(A) signal: SV40 polyadenylation signal
   7551..7572    +  rep_origin     SV40 ori (fragment): SV40 origin of replication
   7572..73      +  rep_origin     SV40 ori (across the origin): SV40 origin of replication
>Addgene plasmid #219214 | SFFV-TAL1-Brd 272 | addgene full sequence | sequence record 473171 | Addgene NGS Result
ATTTATGCAGAGGCCGAGGCCGCCTCGGCCTCTGAGCTATTCCAGAAGTAGTGAGGAGGCTTTTTTGGAG
GCCTAGGGACGTACCCAATTCGCCCTATAGTGAGTCGTATTACGCGCGCTCACTGGCCGTCGTTTTACAA
CGTCGTGACTGGGAAAACCCTGGCGTTACCCAACTTAATCGCCTTGCAGCACATCCCCCTTTCGCCAGCT
GGCGTAATAGCGAAGAGGCCCGCACCGATCGCCCTTCCCAACAGTTGCGCAGCCTGAATGGCGAATGGG
[124 nt withheld, positions 280-403]
C
[91 nt withheld, positions 405-495]
A
[49 nt withheld, positions 497-545]
CCTTTGACGTTGGAGTCCACGTTCTTT
[37 nt withheld, positions 573-609]
ACCCTATCTCGGTCTATTCTTTTGATTTATAAGGGATTTTGCCGATTTCGGCCTATTGGTTAAAAAATGA
GCTGATTTAACAAAAATTTAACGCGAATTTTAACAAAATATTAACGCTTACAATTTAGGTGGCACTTTTC
GGGGAAATGTGCGCGGAACCCCTATTTGTTTATTTTTCTAAATACATTCAAATATGTATCCGCTCATGAG
ACAATAACCCTGATAAATGCTTCAATAATATTGAAAAAGGAAGAGTATGAGTATTCAACATTTCCGTGTC
GCCCTTATTCCCTTTTTTGCGGCATTTTGCCTTCCTGTTTTTGCTCACCCAGAAACGCTGGTGAAAGTAA
AAGATGCTGAAGATCAGTTGGGTGCACGAGTGGGTTACATCGAACTGGATCTCAACAGCGGTAAGATCCT
TGAGAGTTTTCGCCCCGAAGAACGTTTTCCAATGATGAGCACTTTTAAAGTTCTGCTATGTGGCGCGGTA
TTATCCCGTATTGACGCCGGGCAAGAGCAACTCGGTCGCCGCATACACTATTCTCAGAATGACTTGGTTG
AGTACTCACCAGTCACAGAAAAGCATCTTACGGATGGCATGACAGTAAGAGAATTATGCAGTGCTGCCAT
AACCATGAGTGATAACACTGCGGCCAACTTACTTCTGACAACGATCGGAGGACCGAAGGAGCTAACCGCT
TTTTTGCACAACATGGGGGATCATGTAACTCGCCTTGATCGTTGGGAACCGGAGCTGAATGAAGCCATAC
CAAACGACGAGCGTGACACCACGATGCCTGTAGCAATGGCAACAACGTTGCGCAAACTATTAACTGGCGA
ACTACTTACTCTAGCTTCCCGGCAACAATTAATAGACTGGATGGAGGCGGATAAAGTTGCAGGACCACTT
CTGCGCTCGGCCCTTCCGGCTGGCTGGTTTATTGCTGATAAATCTGGAGCCGGTGAGCGTGGGTCTCGCG
GTATCATTGCAGCACTGGGGCCAGATGGTAAGCCCTCCCGTATCGTAGTTATCTACACGACGGGGAGTCA
GGCAACTATGGATGAACGAAATAGACAGATCGCTGAGATAGGTGCCTCACTGATTAAGCATTGGTAACTG
TCAGACCAAGTTTACTCATATATACTTTAGATTGATTTAAAACTTCATTTTTAATTTAAAAGGATCTAGG
TGAAGATCCTTTTTGATAATCTCATGACCAAAATCCCTTAACGTGAGTTTTCGTTCCACTGAGCGTCAGA
CCCCGTAGAAAAGATCAAAGGATCTTCTTGAGATCCTTTTTTTCTGCGCGTAATCTGCTGCTTGCAAACA
AAAAAACCACCGCTACCAGCGGTGGTTTGTTTGCCGGATCAAGAGCTACCAACTCTTTTTCCGAAGGTAA
CTGGCTTCAGCAGAGCGCAGATACCAAATACTGTTCTTCTAGTGTAGCCGTAGTTAGGCCACCACTTCAA
GAACTCTGTAGCACCGCCTACATACCTCGCTCTGCTAATCCTGTTACCAGTGGCTGCTGCCAGTGGCGAT
AAGTCGTGTCTTACCGGGTTGGACTCAAGACGATAGTTACCGGATAAGGCGCAGCGGTCGGGCTGAACGG
GGGGTTCGTGCACACAGCCCAGCTTGGAGCGAACGACCTACACCGAACTGAGATACCTACAGCGTGAGCT
ATGAGAAAGCGCCACGCTTCCCGAAGGGAGAAAGGCGGACAGGTATCCGGTAAGCGGCAGGGTCGGAACA
GGAGAGCGCACGAGGGAGCTTCCAGGGGGAAACGCCTGGTATCTTTATAGTCCTGTCGGGTTTCGCCACC
TCTGACTTGAGCGTCGATTTTTGTGATGCTCGTCAGGGGGGCGGAGCCTATGGAAAAACGCCAGCAACGC
GGCCTTTTTACGGTTCCTGGCCTTTTGCTGGCCTTTTGCTCACATGTTCTTTCCTGCGTTATCCCCTGAT
TCTGTGGATAACCGTATTACCGCCTTTGAGTGAGCTGATACCGCTCGCCGCAGCCGAACGACCGAGCGCA
GCGAGTCAGTGAGCGAGGAAGCGGAAGAGCGCCCAATACGCAAACCGCCTCTCCCCGCGCGTTGGCCGAT
TCATTAATGCAGCTGGCACGACAGGTTTCCCGACTGGAAAGCGGGCAGTGAGCGCAACGCAATTAATGTG
AGTTAGCTCACTCATTAGGCACCCCAGGCTTTACACTTTATGCTTCCGGCTCGTATGTTGTGTGGAATTG
TGAGCGGATAACAATTTCACACAGGAAACAGCTATGACCATGATTACGCCAAGCGCGCAATTAACCCTCA
CTAAAGGGAACAAAAGCTGGAGCTGCAAGCTTAATGTAGTCTTATGCAATACTCTTGTAGTCTTGCAACA
TGGTAACGATGAGTTAGCAACATGCCTTACAAGGAGAGAAAAAGCACCGTGCATGCCGATTGGTGGAAGT
AAGGTGGTACGATCGTGCCTTATTAGGAAGGCAACAGACGGGTCTGACATGGATTGGACGAACCACTGAA
TTGCCGCATTGCAGAGATATTGTATTTAAGTGCCTAGCTCGATACATAAACGGGTCTCTCTGGTTAGACC
AGATCTGAGCCTGGGAGCTCTCTGGCTAACTAGGGAACCCACTGCTTAAGCCTCAATAAAGCTTGCCTTG
AGTGCTTCAAGTAGTGTGTGCCCGTCTGTTGTGTGACTCTGGTAACTAGAGATCCCTCAGACCCTTTTAG
TCAGTGTGGAAAATCTCTAGCAGTGGCGCCCGAACAGGGACTTGAAAGCGAAAGGGAAACCAGAGGAGCT
CTCTCGACGCAGGACTCGGCTTGCTGAAGCGCGCACGGCAAGAGGCGAGGGGCGGCGACTGGTGAGTACG
CCAAAAATTTTGACTAGCGGAGGCTAGAAGGAGAGAGATGGGTGCGAGAGCGTCAGTATTAAGCGGGGGA
GAATTAGATCGCGATGGGAAAAAATTCGGTTAAGGCCAGGGGGAAAGAAAAAATATAAATTAAAACATAT
AGTATGGGCAAGCAGGGAGCTAGAACGATTCGCAGTTAATCCTGGCCTGTTAGAAACATCAGAAGGCTGT
AGACAAATACTGGGACAGCTACAACCATCCCTTCAGACAGGATCAGAAGAACTTAGATCATTATATAATA
CAGTAGCAACCCTCTATTGTGTGCATCAAAGGATAGAGATAAAAGACACCAAGGAAGCTTTAGACAAGAT
AGAGGAAGAGCAAAACAAAAGTAAGACCACCGCACAGCAAGCGGCCGCTGATCTTCAGACCTGGAGGAGG
AGATATGAGGGACAATTGGAGAAGTGAATTATATAAATATAAAGTAGTAAAAATTGAACCATTAGGAGTA
GCACCCACCAAGGCAAAGAGAAGAGTGGTGCAGAGAGAAAAAAGAGCAGTGGGAATAGGAGCTTTGTTCC
TTGGGTTCTTGGGAGCAGCAGGAAGCACTATGGGCGCAGCGTCAATGACGCTGACGGTACAGGCCAGACA
ATTATTGTCTGGTATAGTGCAGCAGCAGAACAATTTGCTGAGGGCTATTGAGGCGCAACAGCATCTGTTG
CAACTCACAGTCTGGGGCATCAAGCAGCTCCAGGCAAGAATCCTGGCTGTGGAAAGATACCTAAAGGATC
AACAGCTCCTGGGGATTTGGGGTTGCTCTGGAAAACTCATTTGCACCACTGCTGTGCCTTGGAATGCTAG
TTGGAGTAATAAATCTCTGGAACAGATTTGGAATCACACGACCTGGATGGAGTGGGACAGAGAAATTAAC
AATTACACAAGCTTAATACACTCCTTAATTGAAGAATCGCAAAACCAGCAAGAAAAGAATGAACAAGAAT
TATTGGAATTAGATAAATGGGCAAGTTTGTGGAATTGGTTTAACATAACAAATTGGCTGTGGTATATAAA
ATTATTCATAATGATAGTAGGAGGCTTGGTAGGTTTAAGAATAGTTTTTGCTGTACTTTCTATAGTGAAT
AGAGTTAGGCAGGGATATTCACCATTATCGTTTCAGACCCACCTCCCAACCCCGAGGGGACCCGACAGGC
CCGAAGGAATAGAAGAAGAAGGTGGAGAGAGAGACAGAGACAGATCCATTCGATTAGTGAACGGATCTCG
ACGGTATCGGTTAACTTTTAAAAGAAAAGGGGGGATTGGGGGGTACAGTGCAGGGGAAAGAATAGTAGAC
ATAATAGCAACAGACATACAAACTAAAGAATTACAAAAACAAATTACAAAAATTCAAAATTTTATCGATC
ACGAGACTAGCCTCGAGCTGGCTGCAGTAACGCCATTTTGCAAGGCATGGAAAAATACCAAACCAAGAAT
AGAGAAGTTCAGATCAAGGGCGGGTACATGAAAATAGCTAACGTTGGGCCAAACAGGATATCTGCGGTGA
GCAGTTTCGGCCCCGGCCCGGGGCCAAGAACAGATGGTCACCGCAGTTTCGGCCCCGGCCCGAGGCCAAG
AACAGATGGTCCCCAGATATGGCCCAACCCTCAGCAGTTTCTTAAGACCCATCAGATGTTTCCAGGCTCC
CCCAAGGACCTGAAATGACCCTGCGCCTTATTTGAATTAACCAATCAGCCTGCTTCTCGCTTCTGTTCGC
GCGCTTCTGCTTCCCGAGCTCTATAAAAGAGCTCACAACCCCTCACTCGGCGCGCCAGTCCTCCGACAGA
CTGAGTCGGCCGGTCGAATCAAGCTTATCGATACCGTCGACGGATCCGCTAGCCCGCGGTTCGAAATGAC
AGAAAGACCACCATCAGAAGCCGCCAGGAGCGATCCTCAACTGGAAGGTCGAGATGCTGCGGAAGCTTCC
ATGGCTCCGCCTCATCTCGTGTTGTTGAATGGTGTGGCTAAAGAAACTTCAAGAGCAGCAGCTGCCGAAC
CACCCGTGATTGAACTCGGAGCAAGGGGCGGGCCTGGGGGTGGGCCAGCGGGCGGTGGTGGGGCTGCTCG
GGATCTGAAAGGAAGGGATGCCGCTACCGCTGAGGCTCGTCACCGCGTTCCAACTACTGAACTCTGTCGC
CCACCAGGACCGGCTCCTGCTCCGGCTCCGGCTTCAGTGACTGCCGAACTCCCAGGGGATGGGAGAATGG
TTCAACTTTCTCCCCCTGCACTTGCCGCTCCGGCTGCTCCTGGACGAGCTCTTTTATATAGTCTGTCCCA
ACCATTGGCTAGTTTAGGGTCCGGCTTCTTCGGCGAACCTGACGCATTTCCAATGTTTACGACAAATAAC
CGTGTCAAACGTAGGCCAAGCCCATACGAAATGGAAATAACCGACGGGCCACATACAAAGGTCGTCAGGC
GGATATTTACTAATTCTAGGGAACGGTGGCGCCAACAAAACGTCAATGGAGCTTTCGCAGAACTTAGGAA
ATTAATTCCTACCCACCCACCAGATAAGAAACTTAGTAAGAACGAAATTTTGAGACTCGCTATGAAATAC
ATAAACTTTCTTGCGAAACTTCTGAACGATCAAGAAGAAGAAGGTACTCAACGTGCGAAAACGGGAAAAG
ATCCAGTTGTTGGCGCCGGCGGAGGAGGGGGGGGCGGCGGAGGAGGGGCTCCACCTGACGATCTGTTGCA
GGATGTTCTGAGCCCTAATAGCAGTTGTGGGTCTAGCTTAGACGGAGCTGCATCTCCTGATAGTTATACC
GAAGAACCAGCTCCTAAACATACAGCTAGATCCCTGCACCCCGCAATGCTTCCAGCAGCAGACGGCGCTG
GACCAAGGTGAACCGGTCGGATCCCCCGGGCTGCAGGAATTCGAGCATCTTACCGCCATTTATTCCCATA
TTTGTTCTGTTTTTCTTGATTTGGGTATACATTTAAATGTTAATAAAACAAAATGGTGGGGCAATCATTT
ACATTTTTAGGGATATGTAATTACTAGTTCAGGTGTATTGCCACAAGACAAACATGTTAAGAAACTTTCC
CGTTATTTACGCTCTGTTCCTGTTAATCAACCTCTGGATTACAAAATTTGTGAAAGATTGACTGATATTC
TTAACTATGTTGCTCCTTTTACGCTGTGTGGATATGCTGCTTTAATGCCTCTGTATCATGCTATTGCTTC
CCGTACGGCTTTCGTTTTCTCCTCCTTGTATAAATCCTGGTTGCTGTCTCTTTATGAGGAGTTGTGGCCC
GTTGTCCGTCAACGTGGCGTGGTGTGCTCTGTGTTTGCTGACGCAACCCCCACTGGCTGGGGCATTGCCA
CCACCTGTCAACTCCTTTCTGGGACTTTCGCTTTCCCCCTCCCGATCGCCACGGCAGAACTCATCGCCGC
CTGCCTTGCCCGCTGCTGGACAGGGGCTAGGTTGCTGGGCACTGATAATTCCGTGGTGTTGTCGGGGAAG
CTGACGTCCTTTGCAATTCGATATCAAGCTGTACCTTCTAGATGTACACTCTCTTTAGCGCTTCTAGACC
AATGACTTACAAGGCAGCTGTAGATCTTAGCCACTTTTTAAAAGAAAAGGGGGGACTGGAAGGGCTAATT
CACTCCCAACGAAGACAAGATCTGCTTTTTGCTTGTACTGGGTCTCTCTGGTTAGACCAGATCTGAGCCT
GGGAGCTCTCTGGCTAACTAGGGAACCCACTGCTTAAGCCTCAATAAAGCTTGCCTTGAGTGCTTCAAGT
AGTGTGTGCCCGTCTGTTGTGTGACTCTGGTAACTAGAGATCCCTCAGACCCTTTTAGTCAGTGTGGAAA
ATCTCTAGCAGTAGTAGTTCATGTCATCTTATTATTCAGTATTTATAACTTGCAAAGAAATGAATATCAG
AGAGTGAGAGGAACTTGTTTATTGCAGCTTATAATGGTTACAAATAAAGCAATAGCATCACAAATTTCAC
AAATAAAGCATTTTTTTCACTGCATTCTAGTTGTGGTTTGTCCAAACTCATCAATGTATCTTATCATGTC
TGGCTCTAGCTATCCCGCCCCTAACTCCGCCCATCCCGCCCCTAACTCCGCCCAGTTCCGCCCATTCTCC
GCCCCATGGCTGACTAATTTTTTTT
