>Addgene plasmid #219214 | SFFV-TAL1-Brd 272 | depositor partial sequence | sequence record 428123 | Barcode sequence
TGTACACTCTCTTTAGCGCT
